>Addgene plasmid #191730 | AiP13118 - pAAV-AiE0367h_C2-minBG-tdTomato-WPRE3-BGHpA (Alias: CN3118) | addgene full sequence | sequence record 376592 | Addgene NGS Result
CCTGCAGGCAGCTGCGCGCTCGCTCGCTCACTGAGGCCGCCCGGGCGTCGGGCGACCTTTGGTCGCCCGG
CCTCAGTGAGCGAGCGAGCGCGCAGAGAGGGAGTGGCCAACTCCATCACTAGGGGTTCCTGCGGCCGCAC
GCGTTCCAGCTTAAAGGAAAATTCCAGCCCCAGAGATCTTCCGCAGTGAGTGACAGCTCCTTAATGTGAG
GAGCAGCGTGGGCGTGGTGGGTGGGATGTCAGAGCCATCAAAGCCCTCATTTCTGATCCCTCTGTGATGT
CGGGGTTCCCTGGCACGCCCACTGGAGCTCGGGCTGGGCATAAAAGTCAGGGCAGAGCCATCTATTGCTT
ACATTTGCTTCTGGGATCCAGATCTTTCGAAGCTAGCGGCGCCACCATGGTGAGCAAGGGCGAGGAGGTC
ATCAAAGAGTTCATGCGCTTCAAGGTGCGCATGGAGGGCTCCATGAACGGCCACGAGTTCGAGATCGAGG
GCGAGGGCGAGGGCCGCCCCTACGAGGGCACCCAGACCGCCAAGCTGAAGGTGACCAAGGGCGGCCCCCT
GCCCTTCGCCTGGGACATCCTGTCCCCCCAGTTCATGTACGGCTCCAAGGCGTACGTGAAGCACCCCGCC
GACATCCCCGATTACAAGAAGCTGTCCTTCCCCGAGGGCTTCAAGTGGGAGCGCGTGATGAACTTCGAGG
ACGGCGGTCTGGTGACCGTGACCCAGGACTCCTCCCTGCAGGACGGCACGCTGATCTACAAGGTGAAGAT
GCGCGGCACCAACTTCCCCCCCGACGGCCCCGTAATGCAGAAGAAGACCATGGGCTGGGAGGCCTCCACC
GAGCGCCTGTACCCCCGCGACGGCGTGCTGAAGGGCGAGATCCACCAGGCCCTGAAGCTGAAGGACGGCG
GCCACTACCTGGTGGAGTTCAAGACCATCTACATGGCCAAGAAGCCCGTGCAACTGCCCGGCTACTACTA
CGTGGACACCAAGCTGGACATCACCTCCCACAACGAGGACTACACCATCGTGGAACAGTACGAGCGCTCC
GAGGGCCGCCACCACCTGTTCCTGGGGCATGGCATCGGCAGCACCGGCAGCGGCAGCTCCGGCACCGCCT
CCTCCGAGGACAACAACATGGCCGTCATCAAAGAGTTCATGCGCTTCAAGGTGCGCATGGAGGGCTCCAT
GAACGGCCACGAGTTCGAGATCGAGGGCGAGGGCGAGGGCCGCCCCTACGAGGGCACCCAGACCGCCAAG
CTGAAGGTGACCAAGGGCGGCCCCCTGCCCTTCGCCTGGGACATCCTGTCCCCCCAGTTCATGTACGGCT
CCAAGGCGTACGTGAAGCACCCCGCCGACATCCCCGATTACAAGAAGCTGTCCTTCCCCGAGGGCTTCAA
GTGGGAGCGCGTGATGAACTTCGAGGACGGCGGTCTGGTGACCGTGACCCAGGACTCCTCCCTGCAGGAC
GGCACGCTGATCTACAAGGTGAAGATGCGCGGCACCAACTTCCCCCCCGACGGCCCCGTAATGCAGAAGA
AGACCATGGGCTGGGAGGCCTCCACCGAGCGCCTGTACCCCCGCGACGGCGTGCTGAAGGGCGAGATCCA
CCAGGCCCTGAAGCTGAAGGACGGCGGCCACTACCTGGTGGAGTTCAAGACCATCTACATGGCCAAGAAG
CCCGTGCAACTGCCCGGCTACTACTACGTGGACACCAAGCTGGACATCACCTCCCACAACGAGGACTACA
CCATCGTGGAACAGTACGAGCGCTCCGAGGGCCGCCACCACCTGTTCCTGTACGGCATGGACGAGCTGTA
CAAGTAAGTCGACGGCGCGCCGCGGCCGCGAATTCGATATCATAATCAACCTCTGGATTACAAAATTTGT
GAAAGATTGACTGGTATTCTTAACTATGTTGCTCCTTTTACGCTATGTGGATACGCTGCTTTAATGCCTT
TGTATCATGCTATTGCTTCCCGTATGGCTTTCATTTTCTCCTCCTTGTATAAATCCTGGTTAGTTCTTGC
CACGGCGGAACTCATCGCCGCCTGCCTTGCCCGCTGCTGGACAGGGGCTCGGCTGTTGGGCACTGACAAT
TCCGTGGCTCGAGAGATCTTCGACTGTGCCTTCTAGTTGCCAGCCATCTGTTGTTTGCCCCTCCCCCGTG
CCTTCCTTGACCCTGGAAGGTGCCACTCCCACTGTCCTTTCCTAATAAAATGAGGAAATTGCATCGCATT
GTCTGAGTAGGTGTCATTCTATTCTGGGGGGTGGGGTGGGGCAGGACAGCAAGGGGGAGGATTGGGAAGA
CAATAGCAGGCATGAGATCTCACGTGCGGACCGAGCGGCCGCAGGAACCCCTAGTGATGGAGTTGGCCAC
TCCCTCTCTGCGCGCTCGCTCGCTCACTGAGGCCGGGCGACCAAAGGTCGCCCGACGCCCGGGCTTTGCC
CGGGCGGCCTCAGTGAGCGAGCGAGCGCGCAGCTGCCTGCAGGGGCGCCTGATGCGGTATTTTCTCCTTA
CGCATCTGTGCGGTATTTCACACCGCATA
[95 nt withheld, positions 2550-2644]
T
[46 nt withheld, positions 2646-2691]
C
[141 nt withheld, positions 2693-2833]
CCTTTGACGTTGGAGTCCACGTTCTTT
[37 nt withheld, positions 2861-2897]
ACTCTATCTCGGGCTATTCTTTTGATTTATAAGGGATTTTGCCGATTTCGGTCTATTGGTTAAAAAATGA
GCTGATTTAACAAAAATTTAACGCGAATTTTAACAAAATATTAACGTTTACAATTTTATGGTGCACTCTC
AGTACAATCTGCTCTGATGCCGCATAGTTAAGCCAGCCCCGACACCCGCCAACACCCGCTGACGCGCCCT
GACGGGCTTGTCTGCTCCCGGCATCCGCTTACAGACAAGCTGTGACCGTCTCCGGGAGCTGCATGTGTCA
GAGGTTTTCACCGTCATCACCGAAACGCGCGAGACGAAAGGGCCTCGTGATACGCCTATTTTTATAGGTT
AATGTCATGATAATAATGGTTTCTTAGACGTCAGGTGGCACTTTTCGGGGAAATGTGCGCGGAACCCCTA
TTTGTTTATTTTTCTAAATACATTCAAATATGTATCCGCTCATGAGACAATAACCCTGATAAATGCTTCA
ATAATATTGAAAAAGGAAGAGTATGAGTATTCAACATTTCCGTGTCGCCCTTATTCCCTTTTTTGCGGCA
TTTTGCCTTCCTGTTTTTGCTCACCCAGAAACGCTGGTGAAAGTAAAAGATGCTGAAGATCAGTTGGGTG
CACGAGTGGGTTACATCGAACTGGATCTCAACAGCGGTAAGATCCTTGAGAGTTTTCGCCCCGAAGAACG
TTTTCCAATGATGAGCACTTTTAAAGTTCTGCTATGTGGCGCGGTATTATCCCGTATTGACGCCGGGCAA
GAGCAACTCGGTCGCCGCATACACTATTCTCAGAATGACTTGGTTGAGTACTCACCAGTCACAGAAAAGC
ATCTTACGGATGGCATGACAGTAAGAGAATTATGCAGTGCTGCCATAACCATGAGTGATAACACTGCGGC
CAACTTACTTCTGACAACGATCGGAGGACCGAAGGAGCTAACCGCTTTTTTGCACAACATGGGGGATCAT
GTAACTCGCCTTGATCGTTGGGAACCGGAGCTGAATGAAGCCATACCAAACGACGAGCGTGACACCACGA
TGCCTGTAGCAATGGCAACAACGTTGCGCAAACTATTAACTGGCGAACTACTTACTCTAGCTTCCCGGCA
ACAATTAATAGACTGGATGGAGGCGGATAAAGTTGCAGGACCACTTCTGCGCTCGGCCCTTCCGGCTGGC
TGGTTTATTGCTGATAAATCTGGAGCCGGTGAGCGTGGGTCTCGCGGTATCATTGCAGCACTGGGGCCAG
ATGGTAAGCCCTCCCGTATCGTAGTTATCTACACGACGGGGAGTCAGGCAACTATGGATGAACGAAATAG
ACAGATCGCTGAGATAGGTGCCTCACTGATTAAGCATTGGTAACTGTCAGACCAAGTTTACTCATATATA
CTTTAGATTGATTTAAAACTTCATTTTTAATTTAAAAGGATCTAGGTGAAGATCCTTTTTGATAATCTCA
TGACCAAAATCCCTTAACGTGAGTTTTCGTTCCACTGAGCGTCAGACCCCGTAGAAAAGATCAAAGGATC
TTCTTGAGATCCTTTTTTTCTGCGCGTAATCTGCTGCTTGCAAACAAAAAAACCACCGCTACCAGCGGTG
GTTTGTTTGCCGGATCAAGAGCTACCAACTCTTTTTCCGAAGGTAACTGGCTTCAGCAGAGCGCAGATAC
CAAATACTGTTCTTCTAGTGTAGCCGTAGTTAGGCCACCACTTCAAGAACTCTGTAGCACCGCCTACATA
CCTCGCTCTGCTAATCCTGTTACCAGTGGCTGCTGCCAGTGGCGATAAGTCGTGTCTTACCGGGTTGGAC
TCAAGACGATAGTTACCGGATAAGGCGCAGCGGTCGGGCTGAACGGGGGGTTCGTGCACACAGCCCAGCT
TGGAGCGAACGACCTACACCGAACTGAGATACCTACAGCGTGAGCTATGAGAAAGCGCCACGCTTCCCGA
AGGGAGAAAGGCGGACAGGTATCCGGTAAGCGGCAGGGTCGGAACAGGAGAGCGCACGAGGGAGCTTCCA
GGGGGAAACGCCTGGTATCTTTATAGTCCTGTCGGGTTTCGCCACCTCTGACTTGAGCGTCGATTTTTGT
GATGCTCGTCAGGGGGGCGGAGCCTATGGAAAAACGCCAGCAACGCGGCCTTTTTACGGTTCCTGGCCTT
TTGCTGGCCTTTTGCTCACATGT
Features (pLannotate 1.2.2; 14 found; start..end, strand, type, name):
     12..39      +  repeat_region  AAV2 ITR (fragment): inverted terminal repeat of adeno-associated virus serotype 2 inverted
     68..95      +  repeat_region  AAV2 ITR (fragment): inverted terminal repeat of adeno-associated virus serotype 2 inverted
    397..1826    +  CDS            tdTomato (fragment): tandem dimeric (pseudo-monomeric) derivative of DsRed (Shaner et al., 2004) mammalian codon-optimized
   1864..2021    +  misc_feature   WPRE (fragment): woodchuck hepatitis virus posttranscriptional regulatory element
   2027..2107    +  misc_feature   WPRE (fragment): woodchuck hepatitis virus posttranscriptional regulatory element
   2124..2235    +  polyA_signal   bGH poly(A) signal: bovine growth hormone polyadenylation signal
   2353..2493    +  repeat_region  AAV2 ITR: inverted terminal repeat of adeno-associated virus serotype 2 inverted
   2498..2549    -  misc_feature   bom (fragment): basis of mobility region from pBR322
   2568..3023    +  rep_origin     f1 ori (sequence partly withheld): f1 bacteriophage origin of replication; arrow indicates direction of (+) strand synthesis
   3024..3073    -  misc_feature   bom (fragment): basis of mobility region from pBR322
   3175..3210    -  CDS            rop (fragment): Rop protein, which maintains plasmids at low copy number; rop
   3305..3409    +  promoter       AmpR promoter: bla
   3410..4270    +  CDS            AmpR: β-lactamase; bla; confers resistance to ampicillin, carbenicillin, and related antibiotics
   4441..5029    +  rep_origin     ori: high-copy-number ColE1/pMB1/pBR322/pUC origin of replication
