[The description below was written by a language model from this plasmid's Addgene catalogue record and pLannotate feature annotations shown in this document.]
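Description:
AiP13118 - pAAV-AiE0367h_C2-minBG-tdTomato-WPRE3-BGHpA (alias CN3118) is a recombinant AAV transfer plasmid of about 5.1 kb, built to package an enhancer-driven fluorescent reporter into AAV particles for delivery to the brain. The bacterial portion carries a high-copy ColE1/pUC-type origin, an ampicillin resistance gene (β-lactamase) under its own promoter, and an f1 phage origin, along with small remnants of pBR322 bom and rop sequences. The expression cassette is flanked by AAV2 inverted terminal repeats, which are the cis elements needed for genome replication and encapsidation. The annotation detects the right ITR in full but only short fragments of the left one, which may reflect the difficulty of sequencing or annotating these hairpin-forming repeats, or a partial ITR.

As the name indicates, the payload is tdTomato, a mammalian codon-optimized tandem-dimer derivative of DsRed, placed downstream of an enhancer designated AiE0367h_C2 and a minimal beta-globin promoter (minBG). Neither of these regulatory elements is annotated in the feature table, but they presumably occupy the unannotated stretch between the left ITR and the tdTomato coding sequence. In this design, the minimal promoter gives little expression by itself, so the enhancer determines which cells activate transcription. Downstream are two adjoining WPRE fragments, consistent with the shortened WPRE3 variant that boosts transcript stability and expression while saving packaging space, followed by the bovine growth hormone polyadenylation signal. The stated purpose is expression of tdTomato in striatal medium spiny neurons, and the plasmid belongs to an enhancer AAV toolbox for accessing and perturbing striatal cell types and circuits.
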