Addgene plasmid #191730: AiP13118 - pAAV-AiE0367h_C2-minBG-tdTomato-WPRE3-BGHpA (Alias: CN3118)
Purpose: AI plasmid ALIAS: AiP13118. Expression of tdTomato in striatal medium spiny neurons
Depositing lab: Allen Institute for Brain Science & Jonathan Ting. Depositing organization: Allen Institute. Publication: Enhancer AAV toolbox for accessing and perturbing striatal cell types and circuits. Hunker AC, Wirthlin ME, Gill G, Johansen NJ, Hooper M, Omstead V, Vargas S, Lerma MN, Taskin N, Weed N, Laird WD, Bishaw YM, Bendrick JL, Gore BB, Ben-Simon Y, Opitz-Araya X, Martinez RA, Way SW, Thyagarajan B, Otto S, Sanchez REA, Alexander JR, Amaya A, Amster A, Arbuckle J, Ayala A, Baker PM, Barcelli T, Barta S, Bertagnolli D, Bielstein C, Bishwakarma P, Bowlus J, Boyer G, Brouner K, Casian B, Casper T, Chakka AB, Chakrabarty R, Chong P, Clark M, Colbert K, Daniel S, Dawe T, Departee M, DiValentin P, Donadio NP, Dotson NI, Dwivedi D, Egdorf T, Fliss T, Gary A, Goldy J, Grasso C, Groce EL, Gudsnuk K, Han W, Haradon Z, Hastings S, Helback O, Ho WV, Huang C, Johnson T, Jones DL, Juneau Z, Kenney J, Leibly M, Li S, Liang E, Loeffler H, Lusk NA, Madigan Z, Malloy J, Malone J, McCue R, Melchor J, Mich JK, Moosman S, Morin E, Naidoo R, Newman D, Ngo K, Nguyen K, Oster AL, Ouellette B, Oyama AA, Pena N, Pham T, Phillips E, Pom C, Potekhina L, Ransford S, Ray PL, Reding M, Rette DF, Reynoldson C, Rimorin C, Sigler AR, Rocha DB, Ronellenfitch K, Ruiz A, Sawyer L, Sevigny JP, Shapovalova NV, Shepard N, Shulga L, Soliman S, Staats B, Taormina MJ, Tieu M, Wang Y, Wilkes J, Wood T, Zhou T, Williford A, Dee N, Mollenkopf T, Ng L, Esposito L, Kalmbach BE, Yao S, Ariza J, Collman F, Mufti S, Smith K, Waters J, Ersing I, Patrick M, Zeng H, Lein ES, Kojima Y, Horwitz G, Owen SF, Levi BP, Daigle TL, Tasic B, Bakken TE, Ting JT. Neuron. 2025 May 21;113(10):1507-1524.e17. doi: 10.1016/j.neuron.2025.04.035. PubMed 40403704.
Backbone
  Vector backbone: rAAV
  Vector type: AAV
Growth in bacteria
  Bacterial resistance: Ampicillin, 100 μg/mL
  Growth temperature: 30°C
  Growth strain: NEB Stable
  Copy number: High Copy
Gene/Insert
  Gene/Insert name: tdTomato
  Species: Other
  Mutation: none
  Cloning method: Restriction Enzyme; 5′ cloning site Unknown (unknown if destroyed)
Terms and licenses: Academic/Nonprofit Terms; Industry Terms: Not Available to Industry
Depositor comments: Allen Institute plasmid ALIAS: AiP13118 This work supported by NIH BRAIN Initiative grant UF1MH128339
How to cite: AiP13118 - pAAV-AiE0367h_C2-minBG-tdTomato-WPRE3-BGHpA (Alias: CN3118) was a gift from Allen Institute for Brain Science & Jonathan Ting (Addgene plasmid # 191730 ; http://n2t.net/addgene:191730 ; RRID:Addgene_191730)
